Addgene plasmid #16576: Ad-CBR (GFP/cAPC)
Depositing lab: Bert Vogelstein. Depositing organization: Johns Hopkins University and School of Medicine. Publication: The beta-catenin binding domain of adenomatous polyposis coli is sufficient for tumor suppression. Shih IM, Yu J, He TC, Vogelstein B, Kinzler KW. Cancer Res. 2000 Mar 15. 60(6):1671-6. PubMed 10749138.
Backbone
  Vector backbone: pShuttle / pAdTrack ?
  Backbone manufacturer: Vogelstein Lab
  Vector type: Mammalian Expression, Adenoviral
Growth in bacteria
  Bacterial resistance: Kanamycin, 50 μg/mL
  Growth temperature: 37°C
  Growth strain: DH10B
  Copy number: Low Copy
Gene/Insert
  Gene/Insert name: cAPC (alt name: APC)
  Species: H. sapiens (human)
  Insert size (bp): 3354
  Mutation: Residues 958-2076
  Entrez Gene: APC (a.k.a. BTPS2, DESMD, DP2, DP2.5, DP3, GS, PPP1R46)
  Tag / fusion protein: EGFP (N terminal on insert)
  Cloning method: Restriction Enzyme; 5′ cloning site ApaLI (not destroyed); 3′ cloning site MluI (not destroyed)
  Sequencing primers: 5′ EGFP-C
Terms and licenses: Academic/Nonprofit Terms; Industry Terms: Not Available to Industry
Depositor comments: The cAPC containing amino acids 958-2075 (nucleotides 2890–6240) was isolated from pCMV-APC by BglII digestion. This fragment was subcloned into the pEGFP-C1 (Clontech). The cassette containing the EGFP-tagged cAPC was further subcloned into the shuttle vector (pShuttle) using Apal I and Mlu I sites.
How to cite: Ad-CBR (GFP/cAPC) was a gift from Bert Vogelstein (Addgene plasmid # 16576 ; http://n2t.net/addgene:16576 ; RRID:Addgene_16576)
