[The description below was written by a language model from this plasmid's Addgene catalogue record.]
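Description:
Ad-CBR (GFP/cAPC) is an adenoviral shuttle plasmid for mammalian expression of a GFP-tagged central fragment of the human tumour suppressor APC. The record gives the backbone uncertainly as pShuttle or pAdTrack, but the depositor's cloning notes name pShuttle as the recipient vector. It is maintained in E. coli as a low-copy plasmid under kanamycin selection. Shuttle vectors of this family are normally recombined with an adenoviral backbone plasmid to produce a recombinant adenoviral genome that is then packaged in a complementing cell line. No feature table is provided, so the origin of replication, homology arms and viral elements cannot be confirmed here.

The insert, cAPC, is about 3.35 kb and covers roughly residues 958 to 2075 or 2076 of APC; the mutation field and the depositor comments differ by one residue. Judging by the title of the associated publication, this is the beta-catenin binding region of the protein, which presumably explains the "CBR" in the name. The fragment was excised from a full-length APC expression plasmid and placed in pEGFP-C1, putting EGFP at the N terminus of cAPC. The whole EGFP-cAPC cassette was then moved into the shuttle vector using ApaLI and MluI sites, both of which remain intact. The promoter is not stated explicitly; because the cassette came from pEGFP-C1, it may carry that vector's CMV promoter and polyadenylation signal, but this is an inference.

The construct serves to deliver the fluorescent APC fragment into mammalian cells by adenovirus, with EGFP marking expressing cells. The associated study used it to test whether this domain alone is sufficient for tumour suppression.
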