>Addgene plasmid #16576 | Ad-CBR (GFP/cAPC) | addgene partial sequence | sequence record 23095 | EGFP-C 5'-CATGGTCCTGCTGGAGTTCGTG-3'
CNGCGGGNCNNNCGGCAGGACGAGCTGCTCAAGCTCCGGACTCAGATCTTCAAATGCATAGCTTTAAATA
GCNGCTCTGTAGGTAGTGATGGTTATGGTAAAAGAGGTCAAATGAAACCCATCGATTGAATCCTATTCTG
AAGATGATGAAAGTAAGTTTTGCAGTTATGGTCAATACCCAGCCGACCTAGCCCATAAAATACATAGTGC
AAATCATATGGATGATAATGATGGAGAACTAGATACACCAATAAATTATAGTCTTAAATATTCAGATGAG
CAGTTGAACTCTGGAAGGCAAAGTCCTTCACAGAATGAAAGATGGGCAAGACCCAAACACATAATAGAAG
ATGAAATAAAACAAAGTGAGCAAAGACAATCAAGGAATCAAAGTACAACTTATCCTGTTTATACTGAGAG
CACTGATGATAAACACCTCAAGTTCCAACCACATTTTGGACAGCAGGAATGTGTTTCTCCATACAGGTCA
CGGGGAGCCAATGGTTCAGAAACAAATCGAGTGGGTTCTAATCATGGAATTAATCAAAATGTAAGCCAGT
CTTTGTGTCAAGAAGATGACTATGAAGATGATAAGCCTACCAATTATAGTGAACGTTACTCTGAAGAAGA
ACAGCATGAAGAAGAAGAGNGACCAACAAATTATANCATAAAATNTAATGAAGAGAAACGTCATGTGGAT
CAGCCTATTGATTATAGNTTAAAATATGCCAATCNTTNCCNCNCCTCTCAGAAACAGTCATTTNGCTNGT
CAAAGAGTTCATCTGGACAAGCAGTAAAACCGACATATGTCTCAGCAGTGAGATCNTCCCACCTCNCT
